Addgene plasmid #207911: pCS018
Purpose: Level 0 for gRNA in C3 module (5' TTCG-3' GCAG)
Depositing lab: Alexis Maizel. Depositing organization: Universitaet Heidelberg. Publication: GreenGate 2.0: Backwards compatible addons for assembly of complex transcriptional units and their stacking with GreenGate. Piepers M, Erbstein K, Reyes-Hernandez J, Song C, Tessi T, Petrasiunaite V, Faerber N, Distel K, Maizel A. PLoS One. 2023 Sep 8;18(9):e0290097. doi: 10.1371/journal.pone.0290097. eCollection 2023. PubMed 37682951.
Backbone
  Vector backbone: pUC19
  Vector type: CRISPR
Growth in bacteria
  Bacterial resistance: Ampicillin, 100 μg/mL
  Growth temperature: 37°C
  Growth strain: DH5alpha
  Copy number: High Copy
Gene/Insert
  Gene/Insert name: pU6-AarI-scaffold-term
  Species: A. thaliana (mustard weed)
  Cloning method: Restriction Enzyme; 5′ cloning site Unknown (unknown if destroyed)
Terms and licenses: Academic/Nonprofit Terms; Industry Terms: Not Available to Industry
How to cite: pCS018 was a gift from Alexis Maizel (Addgene plasmid # 207911 ; http://n2t.net/addgene:207911 ; RRID:Addgene_207911)
