[The description below was written by a language model from this plasmid's Addgene catalogue record and pLannotate feature annotations shown in this document.]
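Description:
pCS018 is a Level 0 entry module for the GreenGate 2.0 plant cloning system, built on a pUC19 backbone and catalogued as a CRISPR vector. It is a small (about 3.4 kb) high-copy E. coli plasmid, carrying a ColE1/pUC-type origin of replication and a β-lactamase gene under its own promoter for ampicillin selection. The feature table also picks up ordinary cloning-vector remnants around the insert: the CAP binding site, lac promoter and operator, fragments of lacI, lacZα, bom and rop, and flanking SP6 and T7 phage promoters. None of these appear to be part of the functional payload.

The insert, named pU6-AarI-scaffold-term and attributed to Arabidopsis thaliana, is an empty guide RNA expression cassette. An Arabidopsis U6 snRNA promoter (annotated only as a short fragment matching the consensus element), a type recognised by RNA polymerase III, sits upstream of the Streptococcus pyogenes Cas9 gRNA scaffold and is followed, according to the insert name, by a terminator that is not separately annotated. The insert name also indicates an AarI site between promoter and scaffold. AarI is a type IIS enzyme, so this position presumably serves as the entry point for a target-specific spacer, although the record does not describe the procedure.

The stated purpose is to supply a gRNA unit in the C3 module position, defined by the 5′ TTCG and 3′ GCAG overhangs. These overhangs fix its place in the ordered Golden Gate-style assembly of complex transcriptional units. The module would therefore be combined with other GreenGate parts to build plant genome-editing constructs. Cas9 itself is not encoded here.
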