Features (pLannotate 1.2.2; 14 found; start..end, strand, type, name):
     96..200     +  promoter       AmpR promoter: bla
    201..1061    +  CDS            AmpR: β-lactamase; bla; confers resistance to ampicillin, carbenicillin, and related antibiotics
   1232..1820    +  rep_origin     ori: high-copy-number ColE1/pMB1/pBR322/pUC origin of replication
   2003..2095    +  CDS            lacI (fragment): lac repressor; lacI; The lac repressor binds to the lac operator to inhibit transcription in E. coli. This inhibition can be relieved by adding lactose or isopropyl-β-D-thiogalactopyranoside (IPTG).
   2108..2129    +  protein_bind   CAP binding site: CAP binding activates transcription in the presence of cAMP. E. coli catabolite activator protein
   2144..2174    +  promoter       lac promoter: promoter for the E. coli lac operon
   2182..2198    +  protein_bind   lac operator: The lac repressor binds to the lac operator to inhibit transcription in E. coli. This inhibition can be relieved by adding lactose or isopropyl-β-D-thiogalactopyranoside (IPTG). lac repressor encoded by lacI
   2212..2230    +  promoter       SP6 promoter: promoter for bacteriophage SP6 RNA polymerase
   2569..2585    +  promoter       AtU6 promoter (fragment): consensus promoter from the three Arabidopsis U6 snRNA genes (Waibel and Filipowicz, 1990; Nekrasov et al., 2013)
   2666..2741    +  misc_RNA       gRNA scaffold: guide RNA scaffold for the Streptococcus pyogenes CRISPR/Cas9 system
   2954..2972    -  promoter       T7 promoter: promoter for bacteriophage T7 RNA polymerase
   2974..3126    +  CDS            lacZα (fragment): LacZα fragment of β-galactosidase; lacZ fragment
   3132..3231    -  misc_feature   bom (fragment): basis of mobility region from pBR322
   3333..1       -  CDS            rop (fragment) (across the origin): Rop protein, which maintains plasmids at low copy number; rop
>Addgene plasmid #207911 | pCS018 | addgene full sequence | sequence record 413936 | Addgene NGS Result
GACGAAAGGGCCTCGTGATACGCCTATTTTTATAGGTTAATGTCATGATAATAATGGTTTCTTAGACGTC
AGGTGGCACTTTTCGGGGAAATGTGCGCGGAACCCCTATTTGTTTATTTTTCTAAATACATTCAAATATG
TATCCGCTCATGAGACAATAACCCTGATAAATGCTTCAATAATATTGAAAAAGGAAGAGTATGAGTATTC
AACATTTCCGTGTCGCCCTTATTCCCTTTTTTGCGGCATTTTGCCTTCCTGTTTTTGCTCACCCAGAAAC
GCTGGTGAAAGTAAAAGATGCTGAAGATCAGTTGGGTGCACGAGTGGGTTACATCGAACTGGATCTCAAC
AGCGGTAAGATCCTTGAGAGTTTTCGCCCCGAAGAACGTTTTCCAATGATGAGCACTTTTAAAGTTCTGC
TATGTGGCGCGGTATTATCCCGTATTGACGCCGGGCAAGAGCAACTCGGTCGCCGCATACACTATTCTCA
GAATGACTTGGTTGAGTACTCACCAGTCACAGAAAAGCATCTTACGGATGGCATGACAGTAAGAGAATTA
TGCAGTGCTGCCATAACCATGAGTGATAACACTGCGGCCAACTTACTTCTGACAACGATCGGAGGACCGA
AGGAGCTAACCGCTTTTTTGCACAACATGGGGGATCATGTAACTCGCCTTGATCGTTGGGAACCGGAGCT
GAATGAAGCCATACCAAACGACGAGCGTGACACCACGATGCCTGTAGCAATGGCAACAACGTTGCGCAAA
CTATTAACTGGCGAACTACTTACTCTAGCTTCCCGGCAACAATTAATAGACTGGATGGAGGCGGATAAAG
TTGCAGGACCACTTCTGCGCTCGGCCCTTCCGGCTGGCTGGTTTATTGCTGATAAATCTGGAGCCGGTGA
GCGTGGCTCTCGAGGTATCATTGCAGCACTGGGGCCAGATGGTAAGCCCTCCCGTATCGTAGTTATCTAC
ACGACGGGGAGTCAGGCAACTATGGATGAACGAAATAGACAGATCGCTGAGATAGGTGCCTCACTGATTA
AGCATTGGTAACTGTCAGACCAAGTTTACTCATATATACTTTAGATTGATTTAAAACTTCATTTTTAATT
TAAAAGGATCTAGGTGAAGATCCTTTTTGATAATCTCATGACCAAAATCCCTTAACGTGAGTTTTCGTTC
CACTGAGCGTCAGACCCCGTAGAAAAGATCAAAGGATCTTCTTGAGATCCTTTTTTTCTGCGCGTAATCT
GCTGCTTGCAAACAAAAAAACCACCGCTACCAGCGGTGGTTTGTTTGCCGGATCAAGAGCTACCAACTCT
TTTTCCGAAGGTAACTGGCTTCAGCAGAGCGCAGATACCAAATACTGTTCTTCTAGTGTAGCCGTAGTTA
GGCCACCACTTCAAGAACTCTGTAGCACCGCCTACATACCTCGCTCTGCTAATCCTGTTACCAGTGGCTG
CTGCCAGTGGCGATAAGTCGTGTCTTACCGGGTTGGACTCAAGACGATAGTTACCGGATAAGGCGCAGCG
GTCGGGCTGAACGGGGGGTTCGTGCACACAGCCCAGCTTGGAGCGAACGACCTACACCGAACTGAGATAC
CTACAGCGTGAGCTATGAGAAAGCGCCACGCTTCCCGAAGGGAGAAAGGCGGACAGGTATCCGGTAAGCG
GCAGGGTCGGAACAGGAGAGCGCACGAGGGAGCTTCCAGGGGGAAACGCCTGGTATCTTTATAGTCCTGT
CGGGTTTCGCCACCTCTGACTTGAGCGTCGATTTTTGTGATGCTCGTCAGGGGGGCGGAGCCTATGGAAA
AACGCCAGCAACGCGGCCTTTTTACGGTTCCTGGCCTTTTGCTGGCCTTTTGCTCACATGTTCTTTCCTG
CGTTATCCCCTGATTCTGTGGATAACCGTATTACCGCCTTTGAGTGAGCTGATACCGCTCGCCGCAGCCG
AACGACCGAGCGCAGCGAGTCAGTGAGCGAGGAAGCGGAAGAGCGCCCAATACGCAAACCGCCTCTCCCC
GCGCGTTGGCCGATTCATTAATGCAGCTGGCACGACAGGTTTCCCGACTGGAAAGCGGGCAGTGAGCGCA
ACGCAATTAATGTGAGTTAGCTCACTCATTAGGCACCCCAGGCTTTACACTTTATGCTTCCGGCTCGTAT
GTTGTGTGGAATTGTGAGCGGATAACAATTTCACACGAGCTATTTAGGTGACACTATAGAAGTGAAGCTT
GGTCTCATTCGCTCTTTTTTTCTTCTTCTTCGTTCATACAGTTTTTTTTTGTTTATCAGCTTACATTTTC
TTGAACCGTAGCTTTCGTTTTCTTCTTTTTAACTTTCCATTCGGAGTTTTTGTATCTTGTTTCATAGTTT
GTCCCAGGATTAGAATGATTAGGCATCGAACCTTCAAGAATTTGATTGAATAAAACATCTTCATTCTTAA
GATATGAAGATAATCTTCAAAAGGCCCCTGGGAATCTGAAAGAAGAGAAGCAGGCCCATTTATATGGGAA
AGAACAATAGTATTTCTTATATAGGCCCATTTAAGTTGAAAACAATCTTCAAAAGTCCCACATCGCTTAG
ATAAGAAAACGAAGCTGAGTTTATATACAGCTAGAGTCGAAGTAGTGATTGGGATGCAGGTGGACACCTG
CAGCTGTTTTAGAGCTAGAAATAGCAAGTTAAAATAAGGCTAGTCCGTTATCAACTTGAAAAAGTGGCAC
CGAGTCGGTGCTTTTTTTGCAAAATTTTCCAGATCGATTTCTTCTTCCTCTGTTCTTCGGCGTTCAATTT
CTGGGGTTTTCTCTTCGTTTTCTGTAACTGAAACCTAAAATTTGACCTAAAAAAAATCTCAAATAATATG
ATTCAGTGGTTTTGTACTTTTCAGTTAGTTGAGTTTTGCAGTTCCGATGAGATAAACCAATAGCAGTGAG
ACCGAATTCTCGCCCTATAGTGAGTCGTATTACCTGGCCGTCGTTTTACAACGTCGTGACTGGGAAAACC
CTGGCGTTACCCAACTTAATCGCCTTGCAGCACATCCCCCTTTCGCCAGCTGGCGTAATAGCGAAGAGGC
CCGCACCGATCGCCCTTCCCAACAGTTGCGCAGCCTGAATGGCGAATGGCGCCTGATGCGGTATTTTCTC
CTTACGCATCTGTGCGGTATTTCACACCGCATATGGTGCACTCTCAGTACAATCTGCTCTGATGCCGCAT
AGTTAAGCCAGCCCCGACACCCGCCAACACCCGCTGACGCGCCCTGACGGGCTTGTCTGCTCCCGGCATC
CGCTTACAGACAAGCTGTGACCGTCTCCGGGAGCTGCATGTGTCAGAGGTTTTCACCGTCATCACCGAAA
CGCGCGA
